Addgene plasmid #143332: TFORF2048
Purpose: Lentiviral vector for overexpressing transcription factor ORFs with unique 24-bp barcodes. Barcodes facilitate identification of transcription factors in pooled screens.
Depositing lab: Feng Zhang. Depositing organization: Broad Institute. Publication: A transcription factor atlas of directed differentiation. Joung J, Ma S, Tay T, Geiger-Schuller KR, Kirchgatterer PC, Verdine VK, Guo B, Arias-Garcia MA, Allen WE, Singh A, Kuksenko O, Abudayyeh OO, Gootenberg JS, Fu Z, Macrae RK, Buenrostro JD, Regev A, Zhang F. Cell. 2023 Jan 5;186(1):209-229.e26. doi: 10.1016/j.cell.2022.11.026. PubMed 36608654.
Backbone
  Vector backbone: pLX_TRC317
  Backbone manufacturer: Broad Institute Genetic Perturbation Platform
  Backbone size w/o insert (bp): 8264
  Vector type: Mammalian Expression, Lentiviral
  Selectable markers: Puromycin
Growth in bacteria
  Bacterial resistance: Ampicillin, 100 μg/mL
  Growth temperature: 37°C
  Growth strain: NEB Stable
  Copy number: High Copy
Gene/Insert
  Gene/Insert name: PRDM9
  Species: H. sapiens (human)
  Insert size (bp): 2786
  Entrez Gene: PRDM9 (a.k.a. KMT8B, MEISETZ, MSBP3, PFM6, ZNF899)
  Promoter: EF1a
  Cloning method: Unknown
  Sequencing primers: 5′ GGGTGGAGACTGAAGTTAGGCCAG; 3′ CACATAGCGTAAAAGGAGCAACATAG
Terms and licenses: Academic/Nonprofit Terms; Industry Terms: Not Available to Industry
Depositor comments: NM_020227,ENST00000296682 . The transcription factor ORF portion of this plasmid was synthesized by Genewiz. Please test multiple small colonies in case of plasmid recombination. To make this collection available in a timely manner, a portion of this collection was not fully sequenced by Addgene. If an Addgene verified full plasmid sequence is not available, please contact us prior to placing an order to request the full sequence.
How to cite: TFORF2048 was a gift from Feng Zhang (Addgene plasmid # 143332 ; http://n2t.net/addgene:143332 ; RRID:Addgene_143332)
