[The description below was written by a language model from this plasmid's Addgene catalogue record and pLannotate feature annotations shown in this document.]
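Description:
TFORF2048 is a third-generation-style, self-inactivating lentiviral expression plasmid built on the pLX_TRC317 backbone and carrying the human PRDM9 open reading frame, one member of a barcoded transcription factor ORF collection. In bacteria it is maintained through a high-copy ColE1/pUC-type origin and selected with ampicillin via the β-lactamase gene. An f1 origin and remnants of a lac/T7/T3 cloning region are also present in the plasmid backbone. The depositor notes that the plasmid can recombine, which is a common issue for LTR-containing vectors.

The viral portion begins with an RSV promoter fused to a truncated HIV-1 5' LTR, which drives Tat-independent production of the genomic RNA in packaging cells. This is followed by the Ψ packaging signal with a partial gag sequence, the Rev response element for nuclear export, and a cPPT/CTS that aids nuclear import of the provirus. Two expression units sit between the LTRs. An SV40 early promoter drives puromycin N-acetyltransferase for selection of transduced mammalian cells, and the EF-1α promoter drives PRDM9, a zinc-finger histone H3 methyltransferase involved in specifying meiotic recombination hotspots. The annotation tool matched only about 1.7 kb of the recorded 2.8 kb insert to PRDM9, and the remainder up to the WPRE is largely unannotated. That unannotated stretch presumably includes the rest of the ORF and the unique 24-bp barcode described in the catalogue entry, although the barcode is not marked in the feature table. A WPRE enhances transcript expression ahead of the ΔU3 3' LTR, and an SV40 polyadenylation signal follows.

The construct is intended for lentiviral overexpression of PRDM9, alone or in pooled transcription factor screens where the barcode identifies the ORF.
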