Features (pLannotate 1.2.2; 31 found; start..end, strand, type, name):
      5..231     +  promoter       RSV promoter: Rous sarcoma virus enhancer/promoter
    232..412     +  LTR            5' LTR (truncated): truncated 5' long terminal repeat (LTR) from HIV-1
    459..584     +  misc_feature   HIV-1 Ψ: packaging signal of human immunodeficiency virus type 1
    568..931     +  CDS            HIV-1 gag (fragment): gag protein from human immunodeficiency virus 1; gag
   1077..1310    +  misc_feature   RRE: The Rev response element (RRE) of HIV-1 allows for Rev-dependent mRNA export from the nucleus to the cytoplasm.
   1687..1713    +  CDS            Rev (fragment): human immunodeficiency virus 1 (HIV-1) Rev protein; rev; enhances nuclear export of unspliced and incompletely spliced viral mRNAs
   1720..1743    +  promoter       SV40 promoter (fragment): SV40 early promoter
   1744..1815    +  promoter       SV40 promoter (fragment): SV40 enhancer and early promoter
   1839..1974    +  rep_origin     SV40 ori: SV40 origin of replication
   2020..2616    +  CDS            PuroR (fragment): puromycin N-acetyltransferase; pac from Streptomyces; confers resistance to puromycin
   2665..2782    +  misc_feature   cPPT/CTS: central polypurine tract and central termination sequence of HIV-1
   2847..2913    +  CDS            small t antigen (fragment): SV40 (simian virus 40) small t antigen
   2920..4098    +  promoter       EF-1α promoter: strong constitutive promoter for human elongation factor EF-1α
   4115..5779    +  CDS            PRDM9 (fragment): PRDM9_HUMAN - Also known as PFM6. Experimental evidence at protein level: Swiss-Prot protein existence level 1. Histone methyltransferase that sequentially mono-, di-, and tri-methylates both 'Lys-4' (H3K4) and 'Lys-36' (H3K36) of histone H3 to produce respectively trimethylated 'Lys-4' (H3K4me3) and trimethylated 'Lys-36' (H3K36me3) histone H3 and plays a key role in meiotic prophase by determining hotspot localization thereby promoting meiotic recombination (PubMed:24634223, PubMed:24095733, PubMed:26833727). Also can methylate all four core histones with H3 being the best substrate and the
   6812..6865    +  promoter       U6 promoter (fragment): RNA polymerase III promoter for human U6 snRNA
   6907..7495    +  misc_feature   WPRE: woodchuck hepatitis virus posttranscriptional regulatory element
   7546..7565    +  misc_feature   cPPT/CTS (fragment): central polypurine tract and central termination sequence of HIV-1
   7567..7800    +  LTR            3' LTR (ΔU3): self-inactivating 3' long terminal repeat (LTR) from HIV-1
   7878..7999    +  polyA_signal   SV40 poly(A) signal: SV40 polyadenylation signal
   8039..8174    +  rep_origin     SV40 ori: SV40 origin of replication
   8195..8213    -  promoter       T7 promoter: promoter for bacteriophage T7 RNA polymerase
   8221..8376    +  CDS            lacZα (fragment): LacZα fragment of β-galactosidase; lacZ fragment
   8381..8809    +  rep_origin     f1 ori (sequence partly withheld): f1 bacteriophage origin of replication; arrow indicates direction of (+) strand synthesis
   8862..8966    +  promoter       AmpR promoter: bla
   8967..9827    +  CDS            AmpR: β-lactamase; bla; confers resistance to ampicillin, carbenicillin, and related antibiotics
   9998..10586   +  rep_origin     ori: high-copy-number ColE1/pMB1/pBR322/pUC origin of replication
  10769..10861   +  CDS            lacI (fragment): lac repressor; lacI; The lac repressor binds to the lac operator to inhibit transcription in E. coli. This inhibition can be relieved by adding lactose or isopropyl-β-D-thiogalactopyranoside (IPTG).
  10874..10895   +  protein_bind   CAP binding site: CAP binding activates transcription in the presence of cAMP. E. coli catabolite activator protein
  10910..10940   +  promoter       lac promoter: promoter for the E. coli lac operon
  10944..10966   +  protein_bind   lac operator (fragment): The lac repressor binds to the lac operator to inhibit transcription in E. coli. This inhibition can be relieved by adding lactose or isopropyl-β-D-thiogalactopyranoside (IPTG). lac repressor encoded by lacI
  11009..11027   +  promoter       T3 promoter: promoter for bacteriophage T3 RNA polymerase
>Addgene plasmid #143332 | TFORF2048 | addgene full sequence | sequence record 408544 | Addgene NGS Result
TTAATGTAGTCTTATGCAATACTCTTGTAGTCTTGCAACATGGTAACGATGAGTTAGCAACATGCCTTAC
AAGGAGAGAAAAAGCACCGTGCATGCCGATTGGTGGAAGTAAGGTGGTACGATCGTGCCTTATTAGGAAG
GCAACAGACGGGTCTGACATGGATTGGACGAACCACTGAATTGCCGCATTGCAGAGATATTGTATTTAAG
TGCCTAGCTCGATACATAAACGGGTCTCTCTGGTTAGACCAGATCTGAGCCTGGGAGCTCTCTGGCTAAC
TAGGGAACCCACTGCTTAAGCCTCAATAAAGCTTGCCTTGAGTGCTTCAAGTAGTGTGTGCCCGTCTGTT
GTGTGACTCTGGTAACTAGAGATCCCTCAGACCCTTTTAGTCAGTGTGGAAAATCTCTAGCAGTGGCGCC
CGAACAGGGACTTGAAAGCGAAAGGGAAACCAGAGGAGCTCTCTCGACGCAGGACTCGGCTTGCTGAAGC
GCGCACGGCAAGAGGCGAGGGGCGGCGACTGGTGAGTACGCCAAAAATTTTGACTAGCGGAGGCTAGAAG
GAGAGAGATGGGTGCGAGAGCGTCAGTATTAAGCGGGGGAGAATTAGATCGCGATGGGAAAAAATTCGGT
TAAGGCCAGGGGGAAAGAAAAAATATAAATTAAAACATATAGTATGGGCAAGCAGGGAGCTAGAACGATT
CGCAGTTAATCCTGGCCTGTTAGAAACATCAGAAGGCTGTAGACAAATACTGGGACAGCTACAACCATCC
CTTCAGACAGGATCAGAAGAACTTAGATCATTATATAATACAGTAGCAACCCTCTATTGTGTGCATCAAA
GGATAGAGATAAAAGACACCAAGGAAGCTTTAGACAAGATAGAGGAAGAGCAAAACAAAAGTAAGACCAC
CGCACAGCAAGCGGCCGCTGATCTTCAGACCTGGAGGAGGAGATATGAGGGACAATTGGAGAAGTGAATT
ATATAAATATAAAGTAGTAAAAATTGAACCATTAGGAGTAGCACCCACCAAGGCAAAGAGAAGAGTGGTG
CAGAGAGAAAAAAGAGCAGTGGGAATAGGAGCTTTGTTCCTTGGGTTCTTGGGAGCAGCAGGAAGCACTA
TGGGCGCAGCGTCAATGACGCTGACGGTACAGGCCAGACAATTATTGTCTGGTATAGTGCAGCAGCAGAA
CAATTTGCTGAGGGCTATTGAGGCGCAACAGCATCTGTTGCAACTCACAGTCTGGGGCATCAAGCAGCTC
CAGGCAAGAATCCTGGCTGTGGAAAGATACCTAAAGGATCAACAGCTCCTGGGGATTTGGGGTTGCTCTG
GAAAACTCATTTGCACCACTGCTGTGCCTTGGAATGCTAGTTGGAGTAATAAATCTCTGGAACAGATTTG
GAATCACACGACCTGGATGGAGTGGGACAGAGAAATTAACAATTACACAAGCTTAATACACTCCTTAATT
GAAGAATCGCAAAACCAGCAAGAAAAGAATGAACAAGAATTATTGGAATTAGATAAATGGGCAAGTTTGT
GGAATTGGTTTAACATAACAAATTGGCTGTGGTATATAAAATTATTCATAATGATAGTAGGAGGCTTGGT
AGGTTTAAGAATAGTTTTTGCTGTACTTTCTATAGTGAATAGAGTTAGGCAGGGATATTCACCATTATCG
TTTCAGACCCACCTCCCAACCCCGAGGGGACCCATGCATTGCATCTCAATTAGTCAGCAACCAGGTGTGG
AAAGTCCCCAGGCTCCCCAGCAGGCAGAAGTATGCAAAGCATGCGTCTCAATTAGTCAGCAACCATAGTC
CCGCCCCTAACTCCGCCCATCCCGCCCCTAACTCCGCCCAGTTCCGCCCATTCTCCGCCCCATGGCTGAC
TAATTTTTTTTATTTATGCAGAGGCCGAGGCCGCCTCGGCCTCTGAGCTATTCCAGAAGTAGTGAGGAGG
CTTTTTTGGAGGCCTAGGCTTTTGCAAAAAGCTTTCTAGAGGTACCACCGGAGCTTACCATGACCGAGTA
CAAGCCCACGGTGCGCCTCGCCACCCGCGACGACGTCCCCAGGGCCGTACGCACCCTCGCCGCCGCGTTC
GCCGACTACCCCGCCACGCGCCACACCGTCGATCCGGACCGCCACATCGAGCGGGTCACCGAGCTGCAAG
AACTCTTCCTCACGCGCGTCGGGCTCGACATCGGCAAGGTGTGGGTCGCGGACGACGGCGCCGCCGTGGC
GGTCTGGACCACGCCGGAGAGCGTCGAAGCGGGGGCGGTGTTCGCCGAGATCGGCCCGCGCATGGCCGAG
TTGAGCGGTTCCCGGCTGGCCGCGCAGCAACAGATGGAAGGCCTCCTGGCGCCGCACCGGCCCAAGGAGC
CCGCGTGGTTCCTGGCCACCGTCGGCGTCTCGCCCGACCACCAGGGCAAGGGTCTGGGCAGCGCCGTCGT
GCTCCCCGGAGTGGAGGCGGCCGAGCGCGCCGGGGTGCCCGCCTTCCTGGAGACCTCCGCGCCCCGCAAC
CTCCCCTTCTACGAGCGGCTCGGCTTCACCGTCACCGCCGACGTCGAGGTGCCCGAAGGACCGCGCACCT
GGTGCATGACCCGCAAGCCCGGTGCCAGTTAACGAATTCTAGATCTTGAGACAAATGGCAGTATTCATCC
ACAATTTTAAAAGAAAAGGGGGGATTGGGGGGTACAGTGCAGGGGAAAGAATAGTAGACATAATAGCAAC
AGACATACAAACTAAAGAATTACAAAAACAAATTACAAAAATTCAAAATTTTCGGGTTTATTACAGGGAC
AGCAGAGATCCACTTTGGCGCCGGCTCGAGGCCTGCAGGTGCAAAGATGGATAAAGTTTTAAACAGAGAG
GAATCTTTGCAGCTAATGGACCTTCTAGGTCTTGAAAGGAGTGGGAATTGGCTCCGGTGCCCGTCAGTGG
GCAGAGCGCACATCGCCCACAGTCCCCGAGAAGTTGGGGGGAGGGGTCGGCAATTGAACCGGTGCCTAGA
GAAGGTGGCGCGGGGTAAACTGGGAAAGTGATGTCGTGTACTGGCTCCGCCTTTTTCCCGAGGGTGGGGG
AGAACCGTATATAAGTGCAGTAGTCGCCGTGAACGTTCTTTTTCGCAACGGGTTTGCCGCCAGAACACAG
GTAAGTGCCGTGTGTGGTTCCCGCGGGCCTGGCCTCTTTACGGGTTATGGCCCTTGCGTGCCTTGAATTA
CTTCCACCTGGCTGCAGTACGTGATTCTTGATCCCGAGCTTCGGGTTGGAAGTGGGTGGGAGAGTTCGAG
GCCTTGCGCTTAAGGAGCCCCTTCGCCTCGTGCTTGAGTTGAGGCCTGGCCTGGGCGCTGGGGCCGCCGC
GTGCGAATCTGGTGGCACCTTCGCGCCTGTCTCGCTGCTTTCGATAAGTCTCTAGCCATTTAAAATTTTT
GATGACCTGCTGCGACGCTTTTTTTCTGGCAAGATAGTCTTGTAAATGCGGGCCAAGATCTGCACACTGG
TATTTCGGTTTTTGGGGCCGCGGGCGGCGACGGGGCCCGTGCGTCCCAGCGCACATGTTCGGCGAGGCGG
GGCCTGCGAGCGCGGCCACCGAGAATCGGACGGGGGTAGTCTCAAGCTGGCCGGCCTGCTCTGGTGCCTG
GCCTCGCGCCGCCGTGTATCGCCCCGCCCTGGGCGGCAAGGCTGGCCCGGTCGGCACCAGTTGCGTGAGC
GGAAAGATGGCCGCTTCCCGGCCCTGCTGCAGGGAGCTCAAAATGGAGGACGCGGCGCTCGGGAGAGCGG
GCGGGTGAGTCACCCACACAAAGGAAAAGGGCCTTTCCGTCCTCAGCCGTCGCTTCATGTGACTCCACGG
AGTACCGGGCGCCGTCCAGGCACCTCGATTAGTTCTCGAGCTTTTGGAGTACGTCGTCTTTAGGTTGGGG
GGAGGGGTTTTATGCGATGGAGTTTCCCCACACTGAGTGGGTGGAGACTGAAGTTAGGCCAGCTTGGCAC
TTGATGTAATTCTCCTTGGAATTTGCCCTTTTTGAGTTTGGATCTTGGTTCATTCTCAAGCCTCAGACAG
TGGTTCAAAGTTTTTTTCTTCCATTTCAGGTGTCGTGAGGCTAGCACCGCCACCATGAGCCCTGAAAAGT
CCCAAGAGGAGAGCCCAGAAGAAGACACAGAGAGAACAGAGCGGAAGCCCATGGTCAAAGATGCCTTCAA
AGACATTTCCATATACTTCACCAAGGAAGAATGGGCAGAGATGGGAGACTGGGAGAAAACTCGCTATAGG
AATGTGAAAAGGAACTATAATGCACTGATTACTATAGGTCTCAGAGCCACTCGACCAGCTTTCATGTGTC
ACCGAAGGCAGGCCATCAAACTCCAGGTGGATGACACAGAAGATTCTGATGAAGAATGGACCCCTAGGCA
GCAAGTCAAACCTCCTTGGATGGCCTTAAGAGTGGAACAGCGTAAACACCAGAAGGGAATGCCCAAGGCG
TCATTCAGTAATGAATCTAGTTTGAAAGAATTGTCAAGAACAGCAAATTTACTGAATGCAAGTGGCTCAG
AGCAGGCTCAGAAACCAGTGTCCCCTTCTGGAGAAGCAAGTACCTCTGGACAGCACTCAAGACTAAAACT
GGAACTCAGGAAGAAGGAGACTGAAAGAAAGATGTATAGCCTGCGAGAAAGAAAGGGTCATGCATACAAA
GAGGTCAGCGAGCCGCAGGATGATGATTACCTCTATTGTGAGATGTGTCAGAACTTCTTCATTGACAGCT
GTGCTGCCCATGGGCCCCCTACATTTGTAAAGGACAGTGCAGTGGACAAGGGGCACCCCAACCGTTCAGC
CCTCAGTCTGCCCCCAGGGCTGAGAATTGGGCCATCAGGCATCCCTCAGGCTGGGCTTGGAGTATGGAAT
GAGGCATCTGATCTGCCGCTGGGTCTGCACTTTGGCCCTTATGAGGGCCGAATTACAGAAGACGAAGAGG
CAGCCAACAATGGATACTCCTGGCTGATCACCAAGGGGAGAAACTGCTATGAGTATGTGGATGGAAAAGA
TAAATCCTGGGCCAACTGGATGAGGTATGTGAACTGTGCCCGGGATGATGAAGAGCAGAACCTGGTGGCC
TTCCAGTACCACAGGCAGATCTTCTATAGAACCTGCCGAGTCATTAGGCCAGGCTGTGAACTGCTGGTCT
GGTATGGGGATGAATACGGCCAGGAACTGGGCATCAAGTGGGGCAGCAAGTGGAAGAAAGAGCTCATGGC
AGGGAGAGAACCAAAGCCAGAGATCCATCCATGTCCCTCATGCTGTCTGGCCTTTTCAAGTCAGAAATTT
CTCAGTCAACATGTAGAACGCAATCACTCCTCTCAGAACTTCCCAGGACCATCTGCAAGAAAACTCCTCC
AACCAGAGAATCCCTGCCCAGGGGATCAGAATCAGGAGCAGCAATATCCAGATCCACACAGCCGTAATGA
CAAAACCAAAGGTCAAGAGATCAAAGAAAGGTCCAAACTCTTGAATAAAAGGACATGGCAGAGGGAGATT
TCAAGGGCCTTTTCTAGCCCACCCAAAGGACAAATGGGGAGCTGTAGAGTGGGAAAAAGAATAATGGAAG
AAGAGTCCAGAACAGGCCAGAAAGTGAATCCAGGGAACACAGGCAAATTATTTGTGGGGGTAGGAATCTC
AAGAATTGCAAAAGTCAAGTATGGAGAGTGTGGACAAGGTTTCAGTGTTAAATCAGATGTTATTACACAC
CAAAGGACACATACAGGGGAGAAGCTCTACGTCTGCAGGGAGTGTGGGCGGGGCTTTAGCTGGAAGTCAC
ACCTCCTCATTCACCAGAGGATACACACAGGGGAGAAGCCCTATGTCTGCAGGGAGTGTGGGCGGGGCTT
TAGCTGGCAGTCAGTCCTCCTCACTCACCAGAGGACACACACAGGGGAGAAGCCCTATGTCTGCAGGGAG
TGTGGGCGGGGCTTTAGCCGGCAGTCAGTCCTCCTCACTCACCAGAGGAGACACACAGGGGAGAAGCCCT
ATGTCTGCAGGGAGTGTGGGCGGGGCTTTAGCCGGCAGTCAGTCCTCCTCACTCACCAGAGGAGACACAC
AGGGGAGAAGCCCTATGTCTGCAGGGAGTGTGGGCGGGGCTTTAGCTGGCAGTCAGTCCTCCTCACTCAC
CAGAGGACACACACAGGGGAGAAGCCCTATGTCTGCAGGGAGTGTGGGCGGGGCTTTAGCTGGCAGTCAG
TCCTCCTCACTCACCAGAGGACACACACAGGGGAGAAGCCCTATGTCTGCAGGGAGTGTGGGCGGGGCTT
TAGCAATAAGTCACACCTCCTCAGACACCAGAGGACACACACAGGGGAGAAGCCCTATGTCTGCAGGGAG
TGTGGGCGGGGCTTTCGCGATAAGTCACACCTCCTCAGACACCAGAGGACACACACAGGGGAGAAGCCCT
ATGTCTGCAGGGAGTGTGGGCGGGGCTTTAGAGATAAGTCAAACCTCCTCAGTCACCAGAGGACACACAC
AGGGGAGAAGCCCTATGTCTGCAGGGAGTGTGGGCGGGGCTTTAGCAATAAGTCACACCTCCTCAGACAC
CAGAGGACACACACAGGGGAGAAGCCCTATGTCTGCAGGGAGTGTGGGCGGGGCTTTCGCAATAAGTCAC
ACCTCCTCAGACACCAGAGGACACACACAGGGGAGAAGCCCTACGTCTGCAGGGAGTGTGGGCGGGGCTT
TAGCGATAGGTCAAGCCTCTGCTATCACCAGAGGACACACACAGGGGAGAAGCCCTACGTCTGCAGGGAG
GATGAGTAGTAATGAACTAGTCCGTAACTTGAAAGTATTTCGATTTCTTGGCTTTATATATCTTGTGGAA
AGGACGAAAGACAATCAGCGAGTGTCTTAACACGCGTTAAGTCGACAATCAACCTCTGGATTACAAAATT
TGTGAAAGATTGACTGGTATTCTTAACTATGTTGCTCCTTTTACGCTATGTGGATACGCTGCTTTAATGC
CTTTGTATCATGCTATTGCTTCCCGTATGGCTTTCATTTTCTCCTCCTTGTATAAATCCTGGTTGCTGTC
TCTTTATGAGGAGTTGTGGCCCGTTGTCAGGCAACGTGGCGTGGTGTGCACTGTGTTTGCTGACGCAACC
CCCACTGGTTGGGGCATTGCCACCACCTGTCAGCTCCTTTCCGGGACTTTCGCTTTCCCCCTCCCTATTG
CCACGGCGGAACTCATCGCCGCCTGCCTTGCCCGCTGCTGGACAGGGGCTCGGCTGTTGGGCACTGACAA
TTCCGTGGTGTTGTCGGGGAAATCATCGTCCTTTCCTTGGCTGCTCGCCTGTGTTGCCACCTGGATTCTG
CGCGGGACGTCCTTCTGCTACGTCCCTTCGGCCCTCAATCCAGCGGACCTTCCTTCCCGCGGCCTGCTGC
CGGCTCTGCGGCCTCTTCCGCGTCTTCGCCTTCGCCCTCAGACGAGTCGGATCTCCCTTTGGGCCGCCTC
CCCGCGTCGACTTTAAGACCAATGACTTACAAGGCAGCTGTAGATCTTAGCCACTTTTTAAAAGAAAAGG
GGGGACTGGAAGGGCTAATTCACTCCCAACGAAGACAAGATCTGCTTTTTGCTTGTACTGGGTCTCTCTG
GTTAGACCAGATCTGAGCCTGGGAGCTCTCTGGCTAACTAGGGAACCCACTGCTTAAGCCTCAATAAAGC
TTGCCTTGAGTGCTTCAAGTAGTGTGTGCCCGTCTGTTGTGTGACTCTGGTAACTAGAGATCCCTCAGAC
CCTTTTAGTCAGTGTGGAAAATCTCTAGCAGTACGTATAGTAGTTCATGTCATCTTATTATTCAGTATTT
ATAACTTGCAAAGAAATGAATATCAGAGAGTGAGAGGAACTTGTTTATTGCAGCTTATAATGGTTACAAA
TAAAGCAATAGCATCACAAATTTCACAAATAAAGCATTTTTTTCACTGCATTCTAGTTGTGGTTTGTCCA
AACTCATCAATGTATCTTATCATGTCTGGCTCTAGCTATCCCGCCCCTAACTCCGCCCATCCCGCCCCTA
ACTCCGCCCAGTTCCGCCCATTCTCCGCCCCATGGCTGACTAATTTTTTTTATTTATGCAGAGGCCGAGG
CCGCCTCGGCCTCTGAGCTATTCCAGAAGTAGTGAGGAGGCTTTTTTGGAGGCCTAGGGACGTACCCAAT
TCGCCCTATAGTGAGTCGTATTACGCGCGCTCACTGGCCGTCGTTTTACAACGTCGTGACTGGGAAAACC
CTGGCGTTACCCAACTTAATCGCCTTGCAGCACATCCCCCTTTCGCCAGCTGGCGTAATAGCGAAGAGGC
CCGCACCGATCGCCCTTCCCAACAGTTGCGCAGCCTGAATGGCGAATGGG
[124 nt withheld, positions 8381-8504]
C
[91 nt withheld, positions 8506-8596]
A
[49 nt withheld, positions 8598-8646]
CCTTTGACGTTGGAGTCCACGTTCTTT
[37 nt withheld, positions 8674-8710]
ACCCTATCTCGGTCTATTCTTTTGATTTATAAGGGATTTTGCCGATTTCGGCCTATTGGTTAAAAAATGA
GCTGATTTAACAAAAATTTAACGCGAATTTTAACAAAATATTAACGCTTACAATTTAGGTGGCACTTTTC
GGGGAAATGTGCGCGGAACCCCTATTTGTTTATTTTTCTAAATACATTCAAATATGTATCCGCTCATGAG
ACAATAACCCTGATAAATGCTTCAATAATATTGAAAAAGGAAGAGTATGAGTATTCAACATTTCCGTGTC
GCCCTTATTCCCTTTTTTGCGGCATTTTGCCTTCCTGTTTTTGCTCACCCAGAAACGCTGGTGAAAGTAA
AAGATGCTGAAGATCAGTTGGGTGCACGAGTGGGTTACATCGAACTGGATCTCAACAGCGGTAAGATCCT
TGAGAGTTTTCGCCCCGAAGAACGTTTTCCAATGATGAGCACTTTTAAAGTTCTGCTATGTGGCGCGGTA
TTATCCCGTATTGACGCCGGGCAAGAGCAACTCGGTCGCCGCATACACTATTCTCAGAATGACTTGGTTG
AGTACTCACCAGTCACAGAAAAGCATCTTACGGATGGCATGACAGTAAGAGAATTATGCAGTGCTGCCAT
AACCATGAGTGATAACACTGCGGCCAACTTACTTCTGACAACGATCGGAGGACCGAAGGAGCTAACCGCT
TTTTTGCACAACATGGGGGATCATGTAACTCGCCTTGATCGTTGGGAACCGGAGCTGAATGAAGCCATAC
CAAACGACGAGCGTGACACCACGATGCCTGTAGCAATGGCAACAACGTTGCGCAAACTATTAACTGGCGA
ACTACTTACTCTAGCTTCCCGGCAACAATTAATAGACTGGATGGAGGCGGATAAAGTTGCAGGACCACTT
CTGCGCTCGGCCCTTCCGGCTGGCTGGTTTATTGCTGATAAATCTGGAGCCGGTGAGCGTGGGTCTCGCG
GTATCATTGCAGCACTGGGGCCAGATGGTAAGCCCTCCCGTATCGTAGTTATCTACACGACGGGGAGTCA
GGCAACTATGGATGAACGAAATAGACAGATCGCTGAGATAGGTGCCTCACTGATTAAGCATTGGTAACTG
TCAGACCAAGTTTACTCATATATACTTTAGATTGATTTAAAACTTCATTTTTAATTTAAAAGGATCTAGG
TGAAGATCCTTTTTGATAATCTCATGACCAAAATCCCTTAACGTGAGTTTTCGTTCCACTGAGCGTCAGA
CCCCGTAGAAAAGATCAAAGGATCTTCTTGAGATCCTTTTTTTCTGCGCGTAATCTGCTGCTTGCAAACA
AAAAAACCACCGCTACCAGCGGTGGTTTGTTTGCCGGATCAAGAGCTACCAACTCTTTTTCCGAAGGTAA
CTGGCTTCAGCAGAGCGCAGATACCAAATACTGTTCTTCTAGTGTAGCCGTAGTTAGGCCACCACTTCAA
GAACTCTGTAGCACCGCCTACATACCTCGCTCTGCTAATCCTGTTACCAGTGGCTGCTGCCAGTGGCGAT
AAGTCGTGTCTTACCGGGTTGGACTCAAGACGATAGTTACCGGATAAGGCGCAGCGGTCGGGCTGAACGG
GGGGTTCGTGCACACAGCCCAGCTTGGAGCGAACGACCTACACCGAACTGAGATACCTACAGCGTGAGCT
ATGAGAAAGCGCCACGCTTCCCGAAGGGAGAAAGGCGGACAGGTATCCGGTAAGCGGCAGGGTCGGAACA
GGAGAGCGCACGAGGGAGCTTCCAGGGGGAAACGCCTGGTATCTTTATAGTCCTGTCGGGTTTCGCCACC
TCTGACTTGAGCGTCGATTTTTGTGATGCTCGTCAGGGGGGCGGAGCCTATGGAAAAACGCCAGCAACGC
GGCCTTTTTACGGTTCCTGGCCTTTTGCTGGCCTTTTGCTCACATGTTCTTTCCTGCGTTATCCCCTGAT
TCTGTGGATAACCGTATTACCGCCTTTGAGTGAGCTGATACCGCTCGCCGCAGCCGAACGACCGAGCGCA
GCGAGTCAGTGAGCGAGGAAGCGGAAGAGCGCCCAATACGCAAACCGCCTCTCCCCGCGCGTTGGCCGAT
TCATTAATGCAGCTGGCACGACAGGTTTCCCGACTGGAAAGCGGGCAGTGAGCGCAACGCAATTAATGTG
AGTTAGCTCACTCATTAGGCACCCCAGGCTTTACACTTTATGCTTCCGGCTCGTATGTTGTGTGGAATTG
TGAGCGGATAACAATTTCACACAGGAAACAGCTATGACCATGATTACGCCAAGCGCGCAATTAACCCTCA
CTAAAGGGAACAAAAGCTGGAGCTGCAAGC
