>Addgene plasmid #143332 | TFORF2048 | depositor partial sequence | sequence record 282134 | Insert
ACCGCCACCATGAGCCCTGAAAAGTCCCAAGAGGAGAGCCCAGAAGAAGACACAGAGAGAACAGAGCGGA
AGCCCATGGTCAAAGATGCCTTCAAAGACATTTCCATATACTTCACCAAGGAAGAATGGGCAGAGATGGG
AGACTGGGAGAAAACTCGCTATAGGAATGTGAAAAGGAACTATAATGCACTGATTACTATAGGTCTCAGA
GCCACTCGACCAGCTTTCATGTGTCACCGAAGGCAGGCCATCAAACTCCAGGTGGATGACACAGAAGATT
CTGATGAAGAATGGACCCCTAGGCAGCAAGTCAAACCTCCTTGGATGGCCTTAAGAGTGGAACAGCGTAA
ACACCAGAAGGGAATGCCCAAGGCGTCATTCAGTAATGAATCTAGTTTGAAAGAATTGTCAAGAACAGCA
AATTTACTGAATGCAAGTGGCTCAGAGCAGGCTCAGAAACCAGTGTCCCCTTCTGGAGAAGCAAGTACCT
CTGGACAGCACTCAAGACTAAAACTGGAACTCAGGAAGAAGGAGACTGAAAGAAAGATGTATAGCCTGCG
AGAAAGAAAGGGTCATGCATACAAAGAGGTCAGCGAGCCGCAGGATGATGATTACCTCTATTGTGAGATG
TGTCAGAACTTCTTCATTGACAGCTGTGCTGCCCATGGGCCCCCTACATTTGTAAAGGACAGTGCAGTGG
ACAAGGGGCACCCCAACCGTTCAGCCCTCAGTCTGCCCCCAGGGCTGAGAATTGGGCCATCAGGCATCCC
TCAGGCTGGGCTTGGAGTATGGAATGAGGCATCTGATCTGCCGCTGGGTCTGCACTTTGGCCCTTATGAG
GGCCGAATTACAGAAGACGAAGAGGCAGCCAACAATGGATACTCCTGGCTGATCACCAAGGGGAGAAACT
GCTATGAGTATGTGGATGGAAAAGATAAATCCTGGGCCAACTGGATGAGGTATGTGAACTGTGCCCGGGA
TGATGAAGAGCAGAACCTGGTGGCCTTCCAGTACCACAGGCAGATCTTCTATAGAACCTGCCGAGTCATT
AGGCCAGGCTGTGAACTGCTGGTCTGGTATGGGGATGAATACGGCCAGGAACTGGGCATCAAGTGGGGCA
GCAAGTGGAAGAAAGAGCTCATGGCAGGGAGAGAACCAAAGCCAGAGATCCATCCATGTCCCTCATGCTG
TCTGGCCTTTTCAAGTCAGAAATTTCTCAGTCAACATGTAGAACGCAATCACTCCTCTCAGAACTTCCCA
GGACCATCTGCAAGAAAACTCCTCCAACCAGAGAATCCCTGCCCAGGGGATCAGAATCAGGAGCAGCAAT
ATCCAGATCCACACAGCCGTAATGACAAAACCAAAGGTCAAGAGATCAAAGAAAGGTCCAAACTCTTGAA
TAAAAGGACATGGCAGAGGGAGATTTCAAGGGCCTTTTCTAGCCCACCCAAAGGACAAATGGGGAGCTGT
AGAGTGGGAAAAAGAATAATGGAAGAAGAGTCCAGAACAGGCCAGAAAGTGAATCCAGGGAACACAGGCA
AATTATTTGTGGGGGTAGGAATCTCAAGAATTGCAAAAGTCAAGTATGGAGAGTGTGGACAAGGTTTCAG
TGTTAAATCAGATGTTATTACACACCAAAGGACACATACAGGGGAGAAGCTCTACGTCTGCAGGGAGTGT
GGGCGGGGCTTTAGCTGGAAGTCACACCTCCTCATTCACCAGAGGATACACACAGGGGAGAAGCCCTATG
TCTGCAGGGAGTGTGGGCGGGGCTTTAGCTGGCAGTCAGTCCTCCTCACTCACCAGAGGACACACACAGG
GGAGAAGCCCTATGTCTGCAGGGAGTGTGGGCGGGGCTTTAGCCGGCAGTCAGTCCTCCTCACTCACCAG
AGGAGACACACAGGGGAGAAGCCCTATGTCTGCAGGGAGTGTGGGCGGGGCTTTAGCCGGCAGTCAGTCC
TCCTCACTCACCAGAGGAGACACACAGGGGAGAAGCCCTATGTCTGCAGGGAGTGTGGGCGGGGCTTTAG
CTGGCAGTCAGTCCTCCTCACTCACCAGAGGACACACACAGGGGAGAAGCCCTATGTCTGCAGGGAGTGT
GGGCGGGGCTTTAGCTGGCAGTCAGTCCTCCTCACTCACCAGAGGACACACACAGGGGAGAAGCCCTATG
TCTGCAGGGAGTGTGGGCGGGGCTTTAGCAATAAGTCACACCTCCTCAGACACCAGAGGACACACACAGG
GGAGAAGCCCTATGTCTGCAGGGAGTGTGGGCGGGGCTTTCGCGATAAGTCACACCTCCTCAGACACCAG
AGGACACACACAGGGGAGAAGCCCTATGTCTGCAGGGAGTGTGGGCGGGGCTTTAGAGATAAGTCAAACC
TCCTCAGTCACCAGAGGACACACACAGGGGAGAAGCCCTATGTCTGCAGGGAGTGTGGGCGGGGCTTTAG
CAATAAGTCACACCTCCTCAGACACCAGAGGACACACACAGGGGAGAAGCCCTATGTCTGCAGGGAGTGT
GGGCGGGGCTTTCGCAATAAGTCACACCTCCTCAGACACCAGAGGACACACACAGGGGAGAAGCCCTACG
TCTGCAGGGAGTGTGGGCGGGGCTTTAGCGATAGGTCAAGCCTCTGCTATCACCAGAGGACACACACAGG
GGAGAAGCCCTACGTCTGCAGGGAGGATGAGTAGTAATGAACTAGTCCGTAACTTGAAAGTATTTCGATT
TCTTGGCTTTATATATCTTGTGGAAAGGACGAAAGACAATCAGCGAGTGTCTTAAC
