>Addgene plasmid #143332 | TFORF2048 | depositor partial sequence | sequence record 282135 | Barcode
AAGACAATCAGCGAGTGTCTTAAC
